>Addgene plasmid #195933 | L1P46 | addgene full sequence | sequence record 387031 | Addgene NGS Result
ACCACAGAATCAGGGGATAACGCAGGAAAGAACATGAAGGCCTTGACAGGATATATTGGCGGGTAAACTA
AGTCGCTGTATGTGTTTGTTTGAGATCTCATGTGAGCAAAAGGCCAGCAAAAGGCCAGGAACCGTAAAAA
GGCCGCGTTGCTGGCGTTTTTCCATAGGCTCCGCCCCCCTGACGAGCATCACAAAAATCGACGCTCAAGT
CAGAGGTGGCGAAACCCGACAGGACTATAAAGATACCAGGCGTTTCCCCCTGGAAGCTCCCTCGTGCGCT
CTCCTGTTCCGACCCTGCCGCTTACCGGATACCTGTCCGCCTTTCTCCCTTCGGGAAGCGTGGCGCTTTC
TCATAGCTCACGCTGTAGGTATCTCAGTTCGGTGTAGGTCGTTCGCTCCAAGCTGGGCTGTGTGCACGAA
CCCCCCGTTCAGCCCGACCGCTGCGCCTTATCCGGTAACTATCGTCTTGAGTCCAACCCGGTAAGACACG
ACTTATCGCCACTGGCAGCAGCCACTGGTAACAGGATTAGCAGAGCGAGGTATGTAGGCGGTGCTACAGA
GTTCTTGAAGTGGTGGCCTAACTACGGCTACACTAGAAGAACAGTATTTGGTATCTGCGCTCTGCTGAAG
CCAGTTACCTTCGGAAGAAGAGTTGGTAGCTCTTGATCCGGCAAACAAACCACCGCTGGTAGCGGTGGTT
TTTTTGTTTGCAAGCAGCAGATTACGCGCAGAAAAAAAGGATCTCAAGAAGATCCTTTGATCTTTTCTAC
GGGGTCTGACGCTCAGTGGAACGAAAACTCACGTTAAGGGATTTTGGTCATGAGATTATCAAAAAGGATC
TTCACCTAGATCCTTTTAAATTAAAAATGAAGTTTTAAATCAATCTAAAGTACTGAGAGATCCCCTCATA
ATTTCCCCAAAGCGTAACCATGTGTGAATAAATTTTGAGCTAGTAGGGTTGCAGCCACGAGTAAGTCTTC
CCTTGTTATTGTGTAGCCAGAATGCCGCAAAACTTCCATGCCTAAGCGAACTGTTGAGAGTACGTTTCGA
TTTCTGACTGTGTTAGCCTGGAAGTGCTTGTCCCAACCTTGTTTCTGAGCATGAACGCCCGCAAGCCAAC
ATGTTAGTTGAAGCATCAGGGCGATTAGCAGCATGATATCAAAACGCTCTGAGCTGCTCGTTCGGCTATG
GCGTAGGCCTAGTCCGTAGGCAGGACTTTTCAAGTCTCGGAAGGTTTCTTCAATCTGCATTCGCTTCGAA
TAGATATTAACAAGTTGTTTGGGTGTTCGAATTTCAACAGGTAAGTTAGTTGCTAGAACCCATGGCTCCT
TTGCCGACGCTGAGTAGATTTTAGGTGACGGGTGGTGACAATGAGTCCGTGTCGAGCGCTGATTTTTTCG
GCCTTTAGAGCGAGATTTATACAATAGAATTTGGCATGAGATTGGATTGCTTTTAGTCAGCCTCTTATAG
CCTAAAGTCTTTGAGTGACTAGATGACATATCATGTAAGTTGCTGATAGGTTTCCAGTTTTCCGCTCCTA
GGTCTGCATATTGTACTTTTCCTCTTACTCGACTTAACCAGTACCAACCCAGCTTCTCAACGGATTTATA
CCATGGCACTTTAAAGCCAGCATCACTGACAATGAGCGGTGTGGTGTTACTCGGTAGAATGCTCGCAAGG
TCGGCTAGAAATTGGTCATGAGCTTTCTTTGAACATTGCTCTGAAAGCGGGAACGCTTTCTCATAAAGAG
TAACAGAACGACCGTGTAGTGCGACTGAAGCTCGCAATACCATAAGTCGTTTTTGCTCACGAATATCAGA
CCAGTCAACAAGTACAATGGGCATCGTATTGCCCGAACAGATAAAGCTAGCATGCCAACGGTATACAGCG
AGTCGCTCTTTGTGGAGGTGACGATTACCTAACAATCGGTCGATTCGTTTGATGTTATGTTTTGTTCTCG
CTTTGGTTGGCAGGTTACGGCCAAGTTCGGTAAGAGTGAGAGTTTTACAGTCAAGTAATGCGTGGCAAGC
CAACGTTAAGCTGTTGAGTCGTTTTAAGTGTAATTCGGGGCAGAATTGGTAAAGAGAGTCGTGTAAAATA
TCGAGTTCGCACATCTTGTTGTCTGATTATTGATTTTTCGCGAAACCATTTGATCATATGACAAGATGTG
TATCCACCTTAACTTAATGATTTTTACCAAAATCATTAGGGGATTCATCAGTCTAAAGTATATATGTGTA
ACATTGGTCTAGTGATTAGAAAAACTCATCGAGCATCAAATGAAACTGCAATTTATTCATATCAGGATTA
TCAATACCATATTTTTGAAAAAGCCGTTTCTGTAATGAAGGAGAAAACTCACCGAGGCAGTTCCATAGGA
TGGCAAGATCCTGGTATCGGTCTGCGATTCCGACTCGTCCAACATCAATACAACCTATTAATTTCCCCTC
GTCAAAAATAAGGTTATCAAGTGAGAAATCACCATGAGTGACGACTGAATCCGGTGAGAATGGCAAAAGT
TTATGCATTTCTTTCCAGACTTGTTCAACAGGCCAGCCATTACGCTCGTCATCAAAATCACTCGCATCAA
CCAAACCGTTATTCATTCGTGATTGCGCCTGAGCGAGACGAAATACGCGATCGCTGTTAAAAGGACAATT
ACAAACAGGAATCGAATGCAACCGGCGCAGGAACACTGCCAGCGCATCAACAATATTTTCACCTGAATCA
GGATATTCTTCTAATACCTGGAATGCTGTTTTCCCTGGGATCGCAGTGGTGAGTAACCATGCATCATCAG
GAGTACGGATAAAATGCTTGATGGTCGGAAGAGGCATAAATTCCGTCAGCCAGTTTAGTCTGACCATCTC
ATCTGTAACATCATTGGCAACGCTACCTTTGCCATGTTTCAGAAACAACTCTGGCGCATCGGGCTTCCCA
TACAATCGGTAGATTGTCGCACCTGATTGCCCGACATTATCGCGAGCCCATTTATACCCATATAAATCAG
CATCCATGTTGGAATTTAATCGCGGCCTTGAGCAAGACGTTTCCCGTTGAATATGGCTCATAACACCCCT
TGTATTACTGTTTATGTAAGCAGACAGTTTTATTGTTCATGATGATATATTTTTATCTTGTGCAATGTAA
CATCAGAGATTTTGAGACACAACGTGGCTTTGTTGAATAAATCGAACTTTTGCTGAGTTGAAGGATCAGA
TCACGCATCTTCCCGACAACGCAGACCGTTCCGTGGCAAAGCAAAAGTTCAAAATCACCAACTGGTCCAC
CTACAACAAAGCTCTCATCAACCGTGGCTCCCTCACTTTCTGGCTGGATGATGGGGCGATTCAGGCGATC
CCCATCCAACAGCCCGCCGTCGAGCGGGCTTTTTTATCCCCGGAAGCCTGTGGATAGAGGGTAGTTATCC
ACGTGAAACCGCTAATGCCCCGCAAAGCCTTGATTCACGGGGCTTTCCGGCCCGCTCCAAAAACTATCCA
CGTGAAATCGCTAATCAGGGTACGTGAAATCGCTAATCGGAGTACGTGAAATCGCTAATAAGGTCACGTG
AAATCGCTAATCAAAAAGGCACGTGAGAACGCTAATAGCCCTTTCAGATCAACAGCTTGCAAACACCCCT
CGCTCCGGCAAGTAGTTACAGCAAGTAGTATGTTCAATTAGCTTTTCAATTATGAATATATATATCAATT
ATTGGTCGCCCTTGGCTTGTGGACAATGCGCTACGCGCACCGGCTCCGCCCGTGGACAACCGCAAGCGGT
TGCCCACCGTCGAGCGCCTTTGCCCACAACCCGGCGGCCGGCCGCAACAGATCGTTTTATAAATTTTTTT
TTTTGAAAAAGAAAAAGCCCGAAAGGCGGCAACCTCTCGGGCTTCTGGATTTCCGATCCCCGGAATTAGA
TCTTGGCAGGATATATTGTGGTGTAACGTTATCGATCTGGATTTTAGTACTGGATTTTGGTTTTAGGAAT
TAGAAATTTTATTGATAGAAGTATTTTACAAATACAAATACATACTAAGGGTTTCTTATATGCTCAACAC
ATGAGCGAAACCCTATAAGAACCCTAATTTCCCTTATCGGGAAACTACTCACACATTATTTATGGAGAAA
ATAGAGAGAGATAGATTTGTAGAGAGAGACTGGTGATTTCAGCGTACCGAATTAATTCCTGAATCACTGC
GACCGGCCCTCCCGCGACCCAGCCGAGCGAGCTTAGCGAACTGTGGACGAGAACTGTGCCACCAAGCGTA
AGGCCGTTCTCTCGCATTTGCCTTGCTAGGCTCGCGCGAGTTGCTGGCTGAGGCGTTCTCGAAATCAGCT
CTTGTTCGGTCGGCATCTACTCTATTCCTTTGCCCTCGGACGAGTGCTGGGGCGTCGGTTTCCACTATCG
GCGAGTACTTCTACACAGCCATCGGTCCAGACGGCCGCGCTTCTGCGGGCGATTTGTGTACGCCCGACAG
TCCCGGCTCCGGATCGGACGATTGCGTCGCATCGACCCTGCGCCCAAGCTGCATCATCGAAATTGCCGTC
AACCAAGCTCTGATAGAGTTGGTCAAGACCAATGCGGAGCATATACGCCCGGAGCCTTGGCGATCCTGCA
AGCTCCGGATGCCTCCGCTCGAAGTAGCGCGTCTGCTGCTCCATACAAGCCAACCACGGCCTCCAGAAGA
AGATGTTGGCGACCTCGTATTGGGAATCCCCGAACATCGCCTCGCTCCAGTCAATGACCGCTGTTATGCG
GCCATTGTCCGTCAGGACATTGTTGGAGCCGAAATCCGCGTGCACGAGGTGCCGGACTTCGGGGCAGTCC
TCGGCCCAAAGCATCAGCTCATCGAGAGCCTGCGCGACGGACGCACTGACGGTGTCGTCCATCACAGTTT
GCCAGTGATACACATGGGGATCAGCAATCGCGCATATGAAATCACGCCATGTAGTGTATTGACCGATTCC
TTGCGGTCCGAATGGGCCGAACCCGCTCGTCTGGCTAAGATCGGCCGCAGCGATAGCATCCATAGCCTCC
GCGACCGGCTGAAGAACAGCGGGCAGTTCGGTTTCAGGCAGGTCTTGCAACGTGACACCCTGTGCACGGC
GGGAGATGCAATAGGTCAGGCTCTCGCTGAACTCCCCAATGTCAAGCACTTCCGGAATCGGGAGCGCGGC
CGATGCAAAGTGCCGATAAACATAACGATCTTTGTAGAAACCATCGGCGCAGCTATTTACCCGCAGGACA
TATCCACGCCCTCCTACATCGAAGCTGAAAGCACGAGATTCTTCGCCCTCCGAGAGCTGCATCAGGTCGG
AGACGCTGTCGAACTTTTCGATCAGAAACTTCTCGACAGACGTCGCGGTGAGTTCAGGCTTTTTCATAGG
GGGGATCAGCTTGGGCTGTCCTCTCCAAATGAAATGAACTTCCTTATATAGAGGAAGGGTCTTGCGAAGG
ATAGTGGGATTGTGCGTCATCCCTTACGTCAGTGGAGATGTCACATCAATCCACTTGCTTTGAAGACGTG
GTTGGAACGTCTTCTTTTTCCACGATGCTCCTCGTGGGTGGGGGTCCATCTTTGGGACCACTGTCGGCAG
AGGCATCTTGAATGATAGCCTTTCCTTTATCGCAATGATGGCATTTGTAGGAGCCACCTTCCTTTTCTAC
TGTCCTTTCGATGAAGTGACAGATAGCTGGGCAATGGAATCCGAGGAGGTTTCCCGAAATTACCCTTTGT
TGAAAAGTCTCAATAGCCCTTTGGTCTTCTGAGACTGTATCTTTGACATTTTTGGAGTAGGGGTACGATA
ACATTAACGCTTACAATTTCCATTCGCCATTCAGGCTGCGCAACTGTTGGGAAGGGCGATCGGTGCGGGC
CTCTTCGCTATTACGCCAGCTGGCGAAAGGGGGATGTGCTGCAAGGCGATTAAGTTGGGTAACGCCAGGG
TTTTCCCAGTCACGACGTTGTAAAACGACGGCCAGTGAATTGTAATACGACTCACTATAGGGCTTGGAGG
AGGAAGAAGAAGAGAGTTACTGAGAAGCTTCCTTTATACGAGAGAGATATTAAACGAAGTCGTATTTGTT
GGATATATGGGCCTTTATGTATTATACATAAGCCCATTTAGTTCTTATCTTTGACAGGCCCAATTATATG
GACACAGCTTGAAGATGGTTTAGCTGCTGCGAAAGACGAGCTCCGGTCTGATTTCTCGTTCTTCTGATTG
ATAGATCGCTCGGAACTTGGAAAGCAGCGTAATCGGTAAATTCTCGATCATTTCTTCAATTTCGAAACAT
TTTCCAATTGTATATTGAGAATCTCAAATCGAATTATTGTTTAGATCTTCTCTCTTTATTAGTCTAAGAA
TGGTAATAGTTTCTCTCTAGATTGGGACGGCACAAAGTTTCAGTTCTCCATTCTAATCATTTTTTAGAGG
CTAATGGGTCACCTTTGAATTATCTCAGAGGCGGAATTGAGTTTAAAGTTTGTAACTTTATCGTCTTTTG
TATTGATGGTGTCTATGGCAAAGGTGATTAACTGCAAAGGTATGCATTGTGTTTTATTCTGACTTTGTGT
ACATTTGTGTTTGATTGAAGGTAGGGAGTGGCAAAGGTGATTAACTGCAAAGGATTTGAGTTTTGGTGAG
GAATGGACACGTATGCCGGCGCTTATGATAGACAATCAAGAGAAAGAGAGAACTCTTCTGCCGCCTCTCC
AGCTACACAGAGATCTGCCAACGAGGATAAAGCTGCTGATTTACAAAGAGAGGTAGAGAGAGATGGGGGT
AGGTTTAGATTTGTGGGTCATTTCTCTGAGGCTCCTGGTACATCAGCCTTTGGTACTGCTGAACGGCCTG
AATTTGAAAGAATATTAAATGAGTGTCGGGCCGGTCGACTAAATATGATAATAGTTTATGATGTATCTAG
GTTCAGTAGACTCAAAGTTATGGATGCAATTCCGATCGTGAGCGAGCTACTTGCACTCGGTGTTACTATC
GTAAGTACACAAGAAGGTGTATTCAGGCAGGGTAATGTGATGGACCTTATACACCTTATTATGCGACTCG
ACGCTAGCCATAAAGAGTCATCACTGAAGAGTGCTAAAATCTTGGACACCAAGAACCTGCAAAGGGAGCT
TGGAGGCTATGTAGGAGGAAAAGCTCCGTATGGTTTCGAACTCGTGAGTGAGACAAAAGAGATTACCAGA
AATGGTAGGATGGTGAACGTGGTTATTAATAAGCTAGCTCATAGCACAACCCCTCTCACAGGGCCTTTTG
AGTTCGAACCTGACGTTATTAGATGGTGGTGGAGAGAGATCAAAACTCACAAACATCTTCCATTTAAGCC
AGGTAGCCAGGCTGCTATCCACCCTGGATCTATCACTGGGCTTTGTAAAAGGATGGATGCTGACGCAGTG
CCAACTCGAGGGGAAACAATCGGTAAGAAGACTGCATCTTCCGCTTGGGATCCCGCTACAGTTATGAGAA
TCCTTCGGGATCCGCGTATTGCTGGATTCGCCGCAGAAGTCATTTATAAGAAAAAACCTGATGGTACTCC
TACTACAAAAATCGAAGGTTATAGGATCCAAAGGGATCCTATTACTTTGCGTCCAGTTGAATTAGACTGT
GGACCGATCATCGAACCTGCCGAGTGGTACGAGTTGCAGGCCTGGCTTGATGGTAGAGGGCGTGGAAAGG
GTTTATCTCGGGGACAGGCAATTTTGTCAGCAATGGATAAGCTTTATTGTGAGTGTGGGGCTGTTATGAC
ATCAAAACGTGGAGAAGAGTCAATCAAGGATTCTTACAGGTGCAGACGTCGTAAAGTGGTGGACCCTTCT
GCTCCAGGACAGCATGAGGGTACATGCAACGTTTCTATGGCTGCTCTTGATAAATTTGTGGCCGAACGTA
TTTTCAACAAGATTAGACACGCTGAAGGGGATGAGGAAACTTTAGCTCTTCTTTGGGAGGCTGCCCGGCG
TTTTGGTAAGCTAACAGAGGCACCAGAAAAAAGTGGCGAAAGAGCTAATTTGGTAGCCGAAAGAGCAGAC
GCCTTGAATGCATTGGAAGAACTTTACGAAGATAGGGCTGCCGGAGCATATGATGGACCAGTTGGTCGGA
AGCATTTCAGGAAGCAACAAGCTGCACTAACTTTGAGACAGCAAGGCGCAGAGGAGCGACTCGCAGAGCT
TGAGGCCGCCGAGGCCCCAAAGCTTCCACTCGATCAATGGTTTCCTGAGGATGCCGACGCTGATCCTACA
GGTCCAAAGAGCTGGTGGGGAAGAGCTAGCGTAGACGATAAGAGAGTGTTTGTGGGTCTATTTGTTGACA
AGATTGTAGTTACTAAGTCCACTACGGGTCGAGGACAGGGCACTCCCATCGAAAAGAGAGCCAGTATTAC
CTGGGCAAAGCCTCCAACCGATGATGATGAAGACGATGCACAAGATGGTACCGAGGATGTGGCAGCATAA
TAAGCTTCTCTAGCTAGAGTCGATCGACAAGCTCGAGTTTCTCCATAATAATGTGTGAGTAGTTCCCAGA
TAAGGGAATTAGGGTTCCTATAGGGTTTCGCTCATGTGTTGAGCATATAAGAAACCCTTAGTATGTATTT
GTATTTGTAAAATACTTCTATCAATAAAATTTCTAATTCCTAAAACCAAAATCCAGTACTAAAATCCAGA
TCGCT
Features (pLannotate 1.2.2; 15 found; start..end, strand, type, name):
     44..68      +  misc_feature   RB T-DNA repeat: right border repeat from nopaline C58 T-DNA
    159..747     -  rep_origin     ori: high-copy-number ColE1/pMB1/pBR322/pUC origin of replication
   2106..2175    +  ncRNA          RNA-OUT: Accession: RF00240 - RNA-OUT
   2256..3071    -  CDS            KanR: aminoglycoside phosphotransferase; aph(3')-Ia; confers resistance to kanamycin in bacteria or G418 (Geneticin®) in eukaryotes
   3256..3357    +  CDS            TRA2_ECOLX (fragment): Protein predicted: Swiss-Prot protein existence level 4. Required for transposition of transposon Tn903. From Escherichia coli.
   3362..3797    +  rep_origin     pSa ori: origin of replication from bacterial plasmid pSa
   3924..3946    +  misc_feature   LB T-DNA repeat: left border repeat from nopaline C58 T-DNA (truncated)
   3954..4130    -  polyA_signal   CaMV poly(A) signal: cauliflower mosaic virus polyadenylation signal
   4180..4344    -  CDS            yokD (fragment): YOKD_BACSU - Experimental evidence at protein level: Swiss-Prot protein existence level 1. May contribute to antibiotic resistance. From Bacillus subtilis (strain 168).
   4365..5387    -  CDS            hph: KHYB_ECOLX - Experimental evidence at protein level: Swiss-Prot protein existence level 1. The aminoglycoside phosphotransferases achieve inactivation of their antibiotic substrates by phosphorylation. Only phosphorylates hygromycin and closely related compounds such as demethyl analogs and destomycin. From Escherichia coli.
   5407..5752    -  promoter       CaMV 35S promoter: strong constitutive promoter from cauliflower mosaic virus
   5409..5455    -  promoter       minimal CaMV 35S promoter: minimal 35S promoter from cauliflower mosaic virus
   5833..5990    -  CDS            lacZα (fragment): LacZα fragment of β-galactosidase; lacZ fragment
   5993..6011    +  promoter       T7 promoter: promoter for bacteriophage T7 RNA polymerase
   8508..8682    +  polyA_signal   CaMV poly(A) signal: cauliflower mosaic virus polyadenylation signal
