[The description below was written by a language model from this plasmid's Addgene catalogue record and pLannotate feature annotations shown in this document.]
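Description:
L1P46 is a plant expression binary vector built on the pGII-L1-Rep backbone, a pGreenII-style plasmid used here as a "Level 1" assembly unit in a modular cloning scheme. It carries a high-copy ColE1/pUC-type origin for propagation in E. coli and the pSa origin, which in pGreen-type vectors supports replication in Agrobacterium when the replicase is supplied from a helper plasmid. Bacterial selection is by kanamycin through an aph(3')-Ia gene. Nopaline-type right and left T-DNA border repeats define the region that Agrobacterium transfers into the plant genome. The depositor notes that an IS4 transposon has inserted into the backbone and is not of functional concern. This probably accounts for part of the sequenced plasmid's length and for the RNA-OUT annotation lying between the origin and the kanamycin gene.

Inside the T-DNA there are two units. Next to the left border sits a plant selection cassette in which the CaMV 35S promoter drives the hygromycin phosphotransferase gene (hph), ending in a CaMV polyadenylation signal. The payload is a synthetic cassette of about 2.7 kb, pPP2AA3:PhiC31:t35S, in which the PP2AA3 promoter, described as constitutive, drives the PhiC31 serine integrase and the 35S terminator closes the unit. The automated feature table detects only that terminator at the end of the cassette. The promoter and integrase coding region fall in an unannotated stretch downstream of residual lacZα and T7 promoter sequences, so their presence rests on the catalogue description. The plasmid belongs to an integrase toolbox for recording gene expression during plant development. In that setting, constitutive PhiC31 expression would presumably provide an always-on source of integrase to act on a recombination target.
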