Addgene plasmid #195933: L1P46
Purpose: Level 1 PhiC31 cassette with constitutive promoter: pPP2AA3:PhiC31:t35S
Depositing lab: Jennifer Nemhauser. Depositing organization: University of Washington. Publication: An integrase toolbox to record gene-expression during plant development. Guiziou S, Maranas CJ, Chu JC, Nemhauser JL. Nat Commun. 2023 Apr 3;14(1):1844. doi: 10.1038/s41467-023-37607-5. PubMed 37012288.
Backbone
  Vector backbone: pGII-L1-Rep
  Backbone size w/o insert (bp): 4708
  Vector type: Plant Expression
  Selectable markers: Hygromycin
Growth in bacteria
  Bacterial resistance: Kanamycin, 50 μg/mL
  Growth temperature: 37°C
  Growth strain: DH5alpha
  Copy number: High Copy
Gene/Insert
  Gene/Insert name: pPP2AA3:PhiC31:t35S
  Species: Synthetic
  Insert size (bp): 2670
  Cloning method: Restriction Enzyme; 5′ cloning site Unknown (unknown if destroyed)
Terms and licenses: Academic/Nonprofit Terms; Industry Terms: Not Available to Industry
Depositor comments: IS4 Transposon present in plasmid backbone. This is a known insertion and is not of any functional concern.
How to cite: L1P46 was a gift from Jennifer Nemhauser (Addgene plasmid # 195933 ; http://n2t.net/addgene:195933 ; RRID:Addgene_195933)
